>Addgene plasmid #157278 | pD649-HAsp-CD19-COMP5AP-AviTag-9xHis | addgene full sequence | sequence record 407036 | Addgene NGS Result
TTTCAATATTATTGAAGCATTTATCAGGGTTATTGTCTCATGAGCGGATACATATTTGAATGTATTTAGA
AAAATAAACAAATAGGGGTCAGTGTTACAACCAATTAACCAATTCTGAACATTATCGCGAGCCCATTTAT
ACCTGAATATGGCTCATAACACCCCTTGCTCATGACCAAAATCCCTTAACGTGAGTTACGCGCGCGTCGT
TCCACTGAGCGTCAGACCCCGTAGAAAAGATCAAAGGATCTTCTTGAGATCCTTTTTTTCTGCGCGTAAT
CTGCTGCTTGCAAACAAAAAAACCACCGCTACCAGCGGTGGTTTGTTTGCCGGATCAAGAGCTACCAACT
CTTTTTCCGAAGGTAACTGGCTTCAGCAGAGCGCAGATACCAAATACTGTTCTTCTAGTGTAGCCGTAGT
TAGCCCACCACTTCAAGAACTCTGTAGCACCGCCTACATACCTCGCTCTGCTAATCCTGTTACCAGTGGC
TGCTGCCAGTGGCGATAAGTCGTGTCTTACCGGGTTGGACTCAAGACGATAGTTACCGGATAAGGCGCAG
CGGTCGGGCTGAACGGGGGGTTCGTGCACACAGCCCAGCTTGGAGCGAACGACCTACACCGAACTGAGAT
ACCTACAGCGTGAGCTATGAGAAAGCGCCACGCTTCCCGAAGGGAGAAAGGCGGACAGGTATCCGGTAAG
CGGCAGGGTCGGAACAGGAGAGCGCACGAGGGAGCTTCCAGGGGGAAACGCCTGGTATCTTTATAGTCCT
GTCGGGTTTCGCCACCTCTGACTTGAGCGTCGATTTTTGTGATGCTCGTCAGGGGGGCGGAGCCTATGGA
AAAACGCCAGCAACGCGGCCTTTTTACGGTTCCTGGCCTTTTGCTGGCCTTTTGCTCACATGTTCTTTCC
TGCGTTATCCCCTGATTCTGTGGATAACCGTATTACCGCCTTTGAGTGAGCTGATACCGCTCGCCGCAGC
CGAACGACCGAGCGCAGCGAGTCAGTGAGCGAGGAAGCGGAAGGCGAGAGTAGGGAACTGCCAGGCATCA
AACTAAGCAGAAGGCCCCTGACGGATGGCCTTTTTGCGTTTCTACAAACTCTTTCTGTGTTGTAAAACGA
CGGCCAGTCTTAAGCTCGGGCCCCCTGGGCGGTTCTGATAACGAGTAATCGTTAATCCGCAAATAACGTA
AAAACCCGCTTCGGCGGGTTTTTTTATGGGGGGAGTTTAGGGAAAGAGCATTTGTCAGAATATTTAAGGG
CGCCTGTCACTTTGCTTGATATATGAGAATTATTTAACCTTATAAATGAGAAAAAAGCAACGCACTTTAA
ATAAGATACGTTGCTTTTTCGATTGATGAACACCTATAATTAAACTATTCATCTATTATTTATGATTTTT
TGTATATACAATATTTCTAGTTTGTTAAAGAGAATTAAGAAAATAAATCTCGAAAATAATAAAGGGAAAA
TCAGTTTTTGATATCAAAATTATACATGTCAACGATAATACAAAATATAATACAAACTATAAGATGTTAT
CAGTATTTATTATCATTTAGAATAAATTTTGTGTCGCCCTTAATTGTGAGCGGATAACAATTACGAGCTT
CATGCACAGTGGCGTTGACTCAATATTGGCCATTAGCCATATTATTCATTGGTTATATAGCATAAATCAA
TATTGGCTATTGGCCATTGCATACGTTGTATCTATATCATAATATGTACATTTATATTGGCTCATGTCCA
ATATGACCGCCATGTTGGCATTGATTATTGACTAGTTATTAATAGTAATCAATTACGGGGTCATTAGTTC
ATAGCCCATATATGGAGTTCCGCGTTACATAACTTACGGTAAATGGCCCGCCTGGCTGACCGCCCAACGA
CCCCCGCCCATTGACGTCAATAATGACGTATGTTCCCATAGTAACGCCAATAGGGACTTTCCATTGACGT
CAATGGGTGGAGTATTTACGGTAAACTGCCCACTTGGCAGTACATCAAGTGTATCATATGCCAAGTACGC
CCCCTATTGACGTCAATGACGGTAAATGGCCCGCCTGGCATTATGCCCAGTACATGACCTTATGGGACTT
TCCTACTTGGCAGTACATCTACGTATTAGTCATCGCTATTACCATGGTGATGCGGTTTTGGCAGTACATC
AATGGGCGTGGATAGCGGTTTGACTCACGGGGATTTCCAAGTCTCCACCCCATTGACGTCAATGGGAGTT
TGTTTTGGCACCAAAATCAACGGGACTTTCCAAAATGTCGTAACAACTCCGCCCCATTGACGCAAATGGG
CGGTAGGCGTGTACGGTGGGAGGTCTATATAAGCAGAGCTCGTTTAGTGAACCGTCAGATCGCCTGGAGA
CGCCATCCACGCTGTTTTGACCTCCATAGAAGACACCGGGACCGATCCAGCCTCCGCGGCCGGGAACGGT
GCATTGGAACGCGGATTCCCCGTGCCAAGAGTGACGTAAGTACCGCCTATAGAGTCTATAGGCCCACCCC
CTTGGCTTCGTTAGAACGCGGCTACAATTAATACATAACCTTATGTATCATACACATACGATTTAGGTGA
CACTATAGAATAACATCCACTTTGCCTTTCTCTCCACAGGTGTCCACTCCCAGGTCCAACTGCACCTCGG
TTCTATCGAAAACGCGCCTGCTAGCGCCACCATGAAGACCATCATTGCCCTGAGCTACATCTTCTGCCTG
GTGTTCGCTGCGGCCGCCGAAGAACCTCTGGTGGTTAAGGTGGAAGAGGGCGACAATGCCGTGCTGCAGT
GTCTGAAGGGCACCTCTGATGGACCCACACAGCAGCTGACTTGGAGCAGAGAGAGCCCTCTGAAGCCCTT
CCTGAAGCTGTCTCTGGGACTGCCTGGACTGGGAATCCATATGAGGCCTCTGGCCATCTGGCTGTTCATC
TTCAACGTGTCCCAGCAGATGGGCGGCTTCTACCTGTGTCAACCTGGACCTCCATCTGAGAAGGCTTGGC
AGCCTGGCTGGACAGTGAATGTGGAAGGCAGCGGCGAGCTGTTCAGATGGAATGTGTCTGATCTCGGCGG
CCTCGGCTGCGGCCTGAAGAATAGATCTTCTGAGGGCCCTAGCAGCCCCAGCGGAAAGCTGATGTCTCCT
AAGCTGTACGTGTGGGCCAAAGACAGACCTGAGATTTGGGAGGGCGAGCCTCCTTGCCTGCCTCCTAGAG
ATAGCCTGAATCAGAGCCTGAGCCAGGACCTGACAATGGCCCCTGGATCTACACTGTGGCTGTCTTGTGG
CGTGCCACCTGATTCTGTGTCCAGAGGACCTCTGAGCTGGACACACGTGCACCCTAAGGGACCTAAGAGC
CTGCTGAGCCTGGAACTGAAGGACGACAGACCCGCCAGAGATATGTGGGTCATGGAAACAGGCCTGCTGC
TGCCTAGAGCCACAGCTCAGGATGCCGGCAAGTACTACTGCCACAGAGGCAACCTGACCATGAGCTTCCA
CCTGGAAATCACCGCCAGACCTGTGCTGTGGCACTGGTTGCTTAGAACCGGCGGCTGGAAAGGCGCGCCG
GAAGATCAAGTTGATCCAAGATTGATTGATGGCAAGGGCGGATCTCTGGAGGTGCTGTTCCAGGGACCAG
GCGGAAGCGGCAATCCCGGCGGCGATCTGGCCCCCCAGATGCTGCGCGAGCTGCAGGAGACCAATGCCGC
CCTGCAGGACGTGCGCGAGCTGCTGCGCCACCGCGTGAAGGAGATCACCTTCCTGAAGAACACCGTGATG
GAGTGCGACGCCTGCGGTATGCAGCCCTCTAGAGGCTCCGGCTCCATCATCCCAGTTGAGGAGGAGAACC
CGGACTTCTGGAACCGCGAGGCAGCCGAGGCCCTGGGTGCCGCCAAGAAGCTGCAGCCTGCACAGACAGC
CGCCAAGAACCTCATCATCTTCCTGGGCGATGGGATGGGGGTGTCTACGGTGACAGCTGCCAGGATCCTA
AAAGGGCAGAAGAAGGACAAACTGGGGCCTGAGATACCCCTGGCCATGGACCGCTTCCCATATGTGGCTC
TGTCCAAGACATACAATGTAGACAAACATGTGCCAGACAGTGGAGCCACAGCCACGGCCTACCTGTGCGG
GGTCAAGGGCAACTTCCAGACCATTGGCTTGAGTGCAGCCGCCCGCTTTAACCAGTGCAACACGACACGC
GGCAACGAGGTCATCTCCGTGATGAATCGGGCCAAGAAAGCAGGGAAGTCAGTGGGAGTGGTAACCACCA
CACGAGTGCAGCACGCCTCGCCAGCCGGCACCTACGCCCACACGGTGAACCGCAACTGGTACTCGGACGC
CGACGTGCCTGCCTCGGCCCGCCAGGAGGGGTGCCAGGACATCGCTACGCAGCTCATCTCCAACATGGAC
ATTGACGTGATCCTAGGTGGAGGCCGAAAGTACATGTTTCGCATGGGAACCCCAGACCCTGAGTACCCAG
ATGACTACAGCCAAGGTGGGACCAGGCTGGACGGGAAGAATCTGGTGCAGGAATGGCTGGCGAAGCGCCA
GGGTGCCCGGTATGTGTGGAACCGCACTGAGCTCATGCAGGCTTCCCTGGACCCGTCTGTGACCCATCTC
ATGGGTCTCTTTGAGCCTGGAGACATGAAATACGAGATCCACCGAGACTCCACACTGGACCCCTCCCTGA
TGGAGATGACAGAGGCTGCCCTGCGCCTGCTGAGCAGGAACCCCCGCGGCTTCTTCCTCTTCGTGGAGGG
TGGTCGCATCGACCATGGTCATCATGAAAGCAGGGCTTACCGGGCACTGACTGAGACGATCATGTTCGAC
GACGCCATTGAGAGGGCGGGCCAGCTCACCAGCGAGGAGGACACGCTGAGCCTCGTCACTGCCGACCACT
CCCACGTCTTCTCCTTCGGAGGCTACCCCCTGCGAGGGAGCTCCATCTTCGGGCTGGCCCCTGGCAAGGC
CCGGGACAGGAAGGCCTACACGGTCCTCCTATACGGAAACGGTCCAGGCTATGTGCTCAAGGACGGCGCC
CGGCCGGATGTTACCGAGAGCGAGAGCGGGAGCCCCGAGTATCGGCAGCAGTCAGCAGTGCCCCTGGACG
AAGAGACCCACGCAGGCGAGGACGTGGCGGTGTTCGCGCGCGGCCCGCAGGCGCACCTGGTTCACGGCGT
GCAGGAGCAGACCTTCATAGCGCACGTCATGGCCTTCGCCGCCTGCCTGGAGCCCTACACCGCCTGCGAC
CTGGCGCCCCCCGCCGGCACCACCGACGCCGCGCACCCGGGTGGCGGAGGACTGAACGACATCTTCGAGG
CTCAGAAAATCGAATGGCACGAACATCACCATCACCATCACCATCACCATTAAGGCCGGCCTGTAGTCAC
TGGCACAACGCGTTACCCGGTAAGCCAATCGGGTATACACGGTCGTCATACTGCAGACAGGGTTCTTCTA
CTTTGCAAGATAGTCTTGAGTAGTAAAATAAATAGATAGAGAAAATCAGCCTCGACTGTGCCTTCTAGTT
GCCAGCCATCTGTTGTTTGCCCCTCCCCCGTGCCTTCCTTGACCCTGGAAGGTGCCACTCCCACTGTCCT
TTCCTAATAAAATGAGGAAATTGCATCACAACACTCAACCCTATCTCGGTCTATTCTTTTGATTTATAAG
GGATTTTGCCGATTTCGGCCTATTGGTTAAAAAATGAGCTGATTTAACAAAAATTTAACGCGAATTAATT
CTGTGGAATGTGTGTCAGTTAGGGTGTGGAAAGTCCCCAGGCTCCCCAGCAGGCAGAAGTATGCAAAGCA
TGCATCTCAATTAGTCAGCAACCAGGTGTGGAAAGTCCCCAGGCTCCCCAGCAGGCAGAAGTATGCAAAG
CATGCATCTCAATTAGTCAGCAACCATAGTCCCGCCCCTAACTCCGCCCATCCCGCCCCTAACTCCGCCC
AGTTCCGCCCATTCTCCGCCCCATGGCTGACTAATTTTTTTTATTTATGCAGAGGCCGAGGCCGCCTCTG
CCTCTGAGCTATTCCAGAAGTAGTGAGGAGGCTTTTTTGGAGGCCTAGGCTTTTGCAAAAAGCTCCCGGG
AGCTTGTATATCCATTTTCGGATCTGATCAGCACGTGTTGACAATTAATCATCGGCATAGTATATCGGCA
TAGTATAATACGACAAGGTGAGGAACTAAACCATGACCGAGTACAAGCCCACGGTGCGCCTCGCCACCCG
CGACGACGTCCCCAGGGCCGTACGCACCCTCGCCGCCGCGTTCGCCGACTACCCCGCCACGCGCCACACC
GTCGATCCGGACCGCCACATCGAGCGGGTCACCGAGCTGCAAGAACTCTTCCTCACGCGCGTCGGGCTCG
ACATCGGCAAGGTGTGGGTCGCGGACGACGGCGCCGCGGTGGCGGTCTGGACCACGCCGGAGAGCGTCGA
AGCGGGGGCGGTGTTCGCCGAGATCGGCCCGCGCATGGCCGAGTTGAGCGGTTCCCGGCTGGCCGCGCAG
CAACAGATGGAAGGCCTCCTGGCGCCGCACCGGCCCAAGGAGCCCGCGTGGTTCCTGGCCACCGTCGGCG
TCTCGCCCGACCACCAGGGCAAGGGTCTGGGCAGCGCCGTCGTGCTCCCCGGAGTGGAGGCGGCCGAGCG
CGCCGGGGTGCCCGCCTTCCTGGAGACATCCGCGCCCCGCAACCTCCCCTTCTACGAGCGGCTCGGCTTC
ACCGTCACCGCCGACGTCGAGGTGCCCGAAGGACCGCGCACCTGGTGCATGACCCGCAAGCCCGGTGCCT
GACACGTGCTACGAGATTTCGATTCCACCGCCGCCTTCTATGAAAGGTTGGGCTTCGGAATCGTTTTCCG
GGACGCCGGCTGGATGATCCTCCAGCGCGGGGATCTCATGCTGGAGTTCTTCGCCCACCCCAACTTGTTT
ATTGCAGCTTATAATGGTTACAAATAAAGCAATAGCATCACAAATTTCACAAATAAAGCATTTTTTTCAC
TGCATTCTAGTTGTGGTTTGTCCAAACTCATCAATGTATCTTATCATGTCTGTATACCGTCGACCTCTAG
CTAGAGCTTGGCGTAATCATGGTCATTACCAATGCTTAATCAGTGAGGCACCTATCTCAGCGATCTGTCT
ATTTCGTTCATCCATAGTTGCCTGACTCCCCGTCGTGTAGATAACTACGATACGGGAGGGCTTACCATCT
GGCCCCAGCGCTGCGATGATACCGCGAGAACCACGCTCACCGGCTCCGGATTTATCAGCAATAAACCAGC
CAGCCGGAAGGGCCGAGCGCAGAAGTGGTCCTGCAACTTTATCCGCCTCCATCCAGTCTATTAATTGTTG
CCGGGAAGCTAGAGTAAGTAGTTCGCCAGTTAATAGTTTGCGCAACGTTGTTGCCATCGCTACAGGCATC
GTGGTGTCACGCTCGTCGTTTGGTATGGCTTCATTCAGCTCCGGTTCCCAACGATCAAGGCGAGTTACAT
GATCCCCCATGTTGTGCAAAAAAGCGGTTAGCTCCTTCGGTCCTCCGATCGTTGTCAGAAGTAAGTTGGC
CGCAGTGTTATCACTCATGGTTATGGCAGCACTGCATAATTCTCTTACTGTCATGCCATCCGTAAGATGC
TTTTCTGTGACTGGTGAGTACTCAACCAAGTCATTCTGAGAATAGTGTATGCGGCGACCGAGTTGCTCTT
GCCCGGCGTCAATACGGGATAATACCGCGCCACATAGCAGAACTTTAAAAGTGCTCATCATTGGAAAACG
TTCTTCGGGGCGAAAACTCTCAAGGATCTTACCGCTGTTGAGATCCAGTTCGATGTAACCCACTCGTGCA
CCCAACTGATCTTCAGCATCTTTTACTTTCACCAGCGTTTCTGGGTGAGCAAAAACAGGAAGGCAAAATG
CCGCAAAAAAGGGAATAAGGGCGACACGGAAATGTTGAATACTCATATTCTTCCTT
Features (pLannotate 1.2.2; 24 found; start..end, strand, type, name):
    119..143     -  CDS            KanR (fragment): aminoglycoside phosphotransferase; aph(3')-Ia; confers resistance to kanamycin
    254..842     +  rep_origin     ori: high-copy-number ColE1/pMB1/pBR322/pUC origin of replication
   1067..1084    +  terminator     rrnB T2 terminator (fragment): transcription terminator T2 from the E. coli rrnB gene
   1109..1128    -  CDS            lacZα (fragment): LacZα fragment of β-galactosidase; lacZ fragment
   1584..1600    +  protein_bind   lac operator: The lac repressor binds to the lac operator to inhibit transcription in E. coli. This inhibition can be relieved by adding lactose or isopropyl-β-D-thiogalactopyranoside (IPTG). lac repressor encoded by lacI
   1843..2146    +  enhancer       CMV enhancer: human cytomegalovirus immediate early enhancer
   2147..2350    +  promoter       CMV promoter: human cytomegalovirus (CMV) immediate early promoter
   2486..2529    +  intron         CMV intron (fragment): modified intron A from human cytomegalovirus
   2581..2599    +  promoter       SP6 promoter: promoter for bacteriophage SP6 RNA polymerase
   2603..2640    +  CDS            IgH signal sequence (fragment): signal sequence from the mouse immunoglobulin heavy chain variable region
   2749..3561    +  CDS            CD19 (fragment): CD19_HUMAN - Experimental evidence at protein level: Swiss-Prot protein existence level 1. Functions as coreceptor for the B-cell antigen receptor complex (BCR) on B-lymphocytes. Decreases the threshold for activation of downstream signaling pathways and for triggering B-cell responses to antigens (PubMed:2463100, PubMed:1373518, PubMed:16672701). Activates signaling pathways that lead to the activation of phosphatidylinositol 3-kinase and the mobilization of intracellular Ca(2+) stores (PubMed:9382888, PubMed:9317126, PubMed:12387743, PubMed:16672701). Is not required for early steps during B
   3658..3837    +  CDS            Comp (fragment): COMP_RAT - Experimental evidence at protein level: Swiss-Prot protein existence level 1. May play a role in the structural integrity of cartilage via its interaction with other extracellular matrix proteins such as the collagens and fibronectin. Can mediate the interaction of chondrocytes with the cartilage extracellular matrix through interaction with cell surface integrin receptors. Could play a role in the pathogenesis of osteoarthritis. Potent suppressor of apoptosis in both primary chondrocytes and transformed cells. Suppresses apoptosis by blocking the activation of caspase-3 and by indu
   3825..5277    +  CDS            SEAP (fragment): secreted alkaline phosphatase from human placenta The natural enzyme has a C-terminal transmembrane sequence that is replaced by a GPI anchor.
   5302..5343    +  CDS            AviTag™ (fragment): peptide tag that allows for enzymatic biotinylation
   5347..5370    +  CDS            8xHis: 8xHis affinity tag
   5516..5627    +  polyA_signal   bGH poly(A) signal: bovine growth hormone polyadenylation signal
   5628..5736    +  rep_origin     f1 ori (fragment): f1 bacteriophage origin of replication; arrow indicates direction of (+) strand synthesis
   5750..6079    +  promoter       SV40 promoter: SV40 enhancer and early promoter
   6127..6174    +  promoter       EM7 promoter: synthetic bacterial promoter&nbsp
   6193..6792    +  CDS            PuroR (fragment): puromycin N-acetyltransferase; pac from Streptomyces; confers resistance to puromycin
   6802..6927    +  CDS            ble (fragment): BLE_KLEPN - Experimental evidence at protein level: Swiss-Prot protein existence level 1. Binding protein with a strong affinity to the bleomycin family of antibiotics. Binds to CL990; an antimitotic-antibiotic compound. From Klebsiella pneumoniae.
   6922..7043    +  polyA_signal   SV40 poly(A) signal: SV40 polyadenylation signal
   7096..7956    -  CDS            AmpR: β-lactamase; bla; confers resistance to ampicillin, carbenicillin, and related antibiotics
   7959..89      -  promoter       AmpR promoter (fragment) (across the origin): bla
