[The description below was written by a language model from this plasmid's Addgene catalogue record and pLannotate feature annotations shown in this document.]
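Description:
pD649-HAsp-CD19-COMP5AP-AviTag-9xHis is a mammalian expression plasmid built on the pD649 backbone for producing a secreted, multimerised form of the human CD19 extracellular domain. It is propagated in E. coli at high copy from a ColE1/pUC-type origin under ampicillin selection (AmpR with its bla promoter). The annotation also detects short remnants of KanR, lacZα, an rrnB T2 terminator and f1 ori, which appear to be non-functional backbone fragments. A separate SV40 early promoter/EM7 promoter cassette drives a puromycin N-acetyltransferase gene followed by an SV40 poly(A) signal, which would allow puromycin selection in mammalian cells. A small ble fragment lies at the end of this cassette.

The expression unit uses the CMV enhancer and promoter with a fragment of CMV intron A. A downstream SP6 promoter could support in vitro transcription and serves as a sequencing primer site. An N-terminal signal sequence, called HAsp in the plasmid name but matched by the annotation software to an IgH signal sequence fragment, directs the protein into the secretory pathway. The 813 bp CD19 ectodomain segment is cloned between preserved restriction sites, in frame with backbone-encoded C-terminal modules. These are the coiled-coil region of rat cartilage oligomeric matrix protein, which assembles fusions into pentamers, human placental alkaline phosphatase as an enzymatic reporter, an AviTag for site-specific enzymatic biotinylation, and a polyhistidine tag for affinity purification (9xHis by name, annotated as 8xHis). A bGH poly(A) signal ends the transcript.

The plasmid belongs to a collection made for screening human IgSF cell-surface protein interactions, in which such high-avidity phosphatase fusions can report weak extracellular binding events. The depositor notes that some plasmids in the collection may carry an IS4-like transposase insertion upstream of the CMV promoter. None is annotated here.
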