Addgene plasmid #157278: pD649-HAsp-CD19-COMP5AP-AviTag-9xHis
Purpose: Mammalian expression of cell-surface protein extracellular domain fused to COMP5AP-AviTag-9xHis. Protein is secreted from cells.
Depositing lab: Chris Garcia. Depositing organization: Stanford University. Publication: A Human IgSF Cell-Surface Interactome Reveals a Complex Network of Protein-Protein Interactions. Wojtowicz WM, Vielmetter J, Fernandes RA, Siepe DH, Eastman CL, Chisholm GB, Cox S, Klock H, Anderson PW, Rue SM, Miller JJ, Glaser SM, Bragstad ML, Vance J, Lam AW, Lesley SA, Zinn K, Garcia KC. Cell. 2020 Aug 20;182(4):1027-1043.e17. doi: 10.1016/j.cell.2020.07.025. PubMed 32822567.
Backbone
  Vector backbone: pD649
  Backbone size w/o insert (bp): 7153
  Vector type: Mammalian Expression
Growth in bacteria
  Bacterial resistance: Ampicillin, 100 μg/mL
  Growth temperature: 37°C
  Growth strain: DH5alpha
  Copy number: High Copy
Gene/Insert
  Gene/Insert name: CD19
  Species: H. sapiens (human)
  Insert size (bp): 813
  Entrez Gene: CD19 (a.k.a. B4, CVID3)
  Promoter: CMV/SP6
  Tag / fusion protein: COMP5AP-AviTag-9xHis (C terminal on backbone)
  Cloning method: Restriction Enzyme; 5′ cloning site GCGGCCGC (not destroyed); 3′ cloning site GGCGCGCC (not destroyed)
  Sequencing primers: 5′ ATTTAGGTGACACTATAG; 3′ CGTCGCACTCCATCACGGTG
Resource information
  A portion of this plasmid was derived from a plasmid made by: synthesis by ThermoFisher
Terms and licenses: Academic/Nonprofit Terms; Industry Terms: Not Available to Industry
Depositor comments: Some plasmids in this collection may have an IS4-like element ISVsa5 family transposase upstream of the CMV promoter.
How to cite: pD649-HAsp-CD19-COMP5AP-AviTag-9xHis was a gift from Chris Garcia (Addgene plasmid # 157278 ; http://n2t.net/addgene:157278 ; RRID:Addgene_157278)
