>Addgene plasmid #157278 | pD649-HAsp-CD19-COMP5AP-AviTag-9xHis | depositor partial sequence | sequence record 303666 | insert (extracellular domain)
GAAGAACCTCTGGTGGTTAAGGTGGAAGAGGGCGACAATGCCGTGCTGCAGTGTCTGAAGGGCACCTCTG
ATGGACCCACACAGCAGCTGACTTGGAGCAGAGAGAGCCCTCTGAAGCCCTTCCTGAAGCTGTCTCTGGG
ACTGCCTGGACTGGGAATCCATATGAGGCCTCTGGCCATCTGGCTGTTCATCTTCAACGTGTCCCAGCAG
ATGGGCGGCTTCTACCTGTGTCAACCTGGACCTCCATCTGAGAAGGCTTGGCAGCCTGGCTGGACAGTGA
ATGTGGAAGGCAGCGGCGAGCTGTTCAGATGGAATGTGTCTGATCTCGGCGGCCTCGGCTGCGGCCTGAA
GAATAGATCTTCTGAGGGCCCTAGCAGCCCCAGCGGAAAGCTGATGTCTCCTAAGCTGTACGTGTGGGCC
AAAGACAGACCTGAGATTTGGGAGGGCGAGCCTCCTTGCCTGCCTCCTAGAGATAGCCTGAATCAGAGCC
TGAGCCAGGACCTGACAATGGCCCCTGGATCTACACTGTGGCTGTCTTGTGGCGTGCCACCTGATTCTGT
GTCCAGAGGACCTCTGAGCTGGACACACGTGCACCCTAAGGGACCTAAGAGCCTGCTGAGCCTGGAACTG
AAGGACGACAGACCCGCCAGAGATATGTGGGTCATGGAAACAGGCCTGCTGCTGCCTAGAGCCACAGCTC
AGGATGCCGGCAAGTACTACTGCCACAGAGGCAACCTGACCATGAGCTTCCACCTGGAAATCACCGCCAG
ACCTGTGCTGTGGCACTGGTTGCTTAGAACCGGCGGCTGGAAA
